>Addgene plasmid #186633 | pJMH020 | addgene full sequence | sequence record 377060 | Addgene NGS Result
TCGCGCGTTTCGGTGATGACGGTGAAAACCTCTGACACATGCAGCTCCCGGAGACGGTCACAGCTTGTCT
GTAAGCGGATGCCGGGAGCAGACAAGCCCGTCAGGGCGCGTCAGCGGGTGTTGGCGGGTGTCGGGGCTGG
CTTAACTATGCGGCATCAGAGCAGATTGTACTGAGAGTGCACCATATGCGGTGTGAAATACCGCACAGAT
GCGTAAGGAGAAAATACCGCATCAGGCGCCATTCGCCATTCAGGCTGCGCAACTGTTGGGAAGGGCGATC
GGTGCGGGCCTCTTCGCTATTACGCCAGCTGGCGAAAGGGGGATGTGCTGCAAGGCGATTAAGTTGGGTA
ACGCCAGGGTTTTCCCAGTCACGACGTTGTAAAACGACGGCCAGTGGAATCTTGTGCGAATTGAGGTAAC
CTCAGATCCTATCCTTGAGGTTGATTGCGTATTTCTGGGGAAAACGGAGTTTCCTCGGCCCTATAATGAA
ACTGATAAGGAGGAAGATTGATGCGAAAATACATCATTTTTCGGGCTGATAAGGGTGAACCTGGTTGGAA
AGAACGTAAACTCCAACATACCCAGGGTTTAACTAGAATTTTGGCTGAACATTTCGACTCTTCTGATCAA
CCTATTCCTGAGTTGGGATATCGACCGAGGGAGTTTATTCGTATTGATGGGTTGCATAATCCCACTGAAC
ATGGCTACAGCACCCATTATCGTCAGGGTGACTGGGAAGTAACTAGGGTAGAAAGTTACTCTCCTGATGT
GTCTATGGCTGAGTTTGATATGATCGTGATTTGCTTTTGCAAATATAGCCCTGTTAATGGTCCTGTGCAA
CCTATGCCAGAGCGTCGAGTGTCTGTAGATGGGTTCGCTGGGGATGAGAAGCGGTTGGAGCAATGGCACG
AGTCCCAAAAGAAACCGACTGAGGTTTAGTTGGTCCCCGGTTTGCTTATTTGACTAGCCAGATTCGCCAC
GACAACAGAACCGCCAGCAGGGAAGAGGGGAATAGAACCGCGAAAAGAGCGATCGCATTGGTTTCGGGAA
TGGCGAAATTTGGCCCGCCATATTTGATCAGTAAGGATAGCCCTAGGGATAGGATCAGGATTTTGGCCAC
CAATAACAGTTTGTTGTCCATTTATATATAGGATGCGATGGGATGCGATCGCCTATATTTTACCAATTGG
TGGCGGCCTTAACCCCCTAAGCCCTATGTCTGACACCCAGTCACCCCAACCGCCTTAGTCGGTATTCCCC
ACTGGGTGGGCGATACACGATTTCCCGGAAAAATTGAAAAAAAATTTTGTGGCAGGTGATATGATTTGCG
ATCGAGGTGGGTAAGTTAGAACTACAGAAAACAAATAACCTCATTTCACCCCGAGGAGAACGAATTCTAG
ACAGATAATCTAGCAGTTTAGGTTTCAGATGGAGTCAGCTAGGGTCTTTAACCCCATCGTCAACTATAAG
ATGGAGAGATGGCATACGGTGACACTGTTAAAGCCATAACTATATTGCTCTTGTTGATAAAATCAGAAAC
TGAGGCCACTTGAGAGTATTGTAAATAGGTAGTACAGTAGTGCTACCTATTTTGTTTTAAAATAACTAAT
TGAGTTTATCGCTGGGACTATGGTTGATAATCAGATGTCGGAAAAGCAGAATATTTTATCAGCAGAAGCT
GATATTTACTTGCATAAAAGGGATTATCAACAAGCAGCCATTTTATATGAACAAGCCATCAATCTCAATC
CCGACTATAAATATAATTACTGGAAACTGGGGTTAACCCTGCTGCTACAGGAGCGGGAGGAAGAAGCCCA
GACCACCTGGCTGGTGGCGATGAGTGATGGAGACCCAGAACAGATTGACCAGTGGACGATAGACTTACTC
GAGGTGCTATCATCAGAAGCCGATGCACGAACCTCCGCCGAAGACTATTCCGTGGCTTGGGGGATTCGCC
AACACATTTTAGAAATAAACCCCCATGGTATTGATAATATATTAAAGTTAATTGATTTGTCAATTACCCT
GACAACCTATACCGGAAATGAGATCGCAGAATATGGACTGGTTCCCTTACTGCAACAGGAGTCCATCAAT
GTCAATCCAGATTTACTACTGCACCTGTGGAAAAAACTCCTAGTTGTAGATGCAATTAATCCCCTATCTC
TGGAATTGGGAGAGGCGGTGATTAACCATCTTGGTGAGCAACCGGAGTTTGTCACTAGCTTAATCCCTAA
ATTATACGATATTGCCTATTCCTTTGGTGAAATAGGTATAGCCAAGGGCTATGGAGAGTTGTTGTTGAAC
CTGGCACCGCATCATCAAGAGTTGCTGAGGGCTCTGGCTCAATTTTGTATTCAATTAACCGAGTATGACC
ATGGCATTGAATATGCCAGACTGGCGTAATCATGGTCATAGCTGTTTCCTGTGTGAAATTGTTATCCGCT
CACAATTCCACACAACATACGAGCCGGAAGCATAAAGTGTAAAGCCTGGGGTGCCTAATGAGTGAGCTAA
CTCACATTAATTGCGTTGCGCTCACTGCCCGCTTTCCAGTCGGGAAACCTGTCGTGCCAGCTGCATTAAT
GAATCGGCCAACGCGCGGGGAGAGGCGGTTTGCGTATTGGGCGCTCTTCCGCTTCCTCGCTCACTGACTC
GCTGCGCTCGGTCGTTCGGCTGCGGCGAGCGGTATCAGCTCACTCAAAGGCGGTAATACGGTTATCCACA
GAATCAGGGGATAACGCAGGAAAGAACATGTGAGCAAAAGGCCAGCAAAAGGCCAGGAACCGTAAAAAGG
CCGCGTTGCTGGCGTTTTTCCATAGGCTCCGCCCCCCTGACGAGCATCACAAAAATCGACGCTCAAGTCA
GAGGTGGCGAAACCCGACAGGACTATAAAGATACCAGGCGTTTCCCCCTGGAAGCTCCCTCGTGCGCTCT
CCTGTTCCGACCCTGCCGCTTACCGGATACCTGTCCGCCTTTCTCCCTTCGGGAAGCGTGGCGCTTTCTC
ATAGCTCACGCTGTAGGTATCTCAGTTCGGTGTAGGTCGTTCGCTCCAAGCTGGGCTGTGTGCACGAACC
CCCCGTTCAGCCCGACCGCTGCGCCTTATCCGGTAACTATCGTCTTGAGTCCAACCCGGTAAGACACGAC
TTATCGCCACTGGCAGCAGCCACTGGTAACAGGATTAGCAGAGCGAGGTATGTAGGCGGTGCTACAGAGT
TCTTGAAGTGGTGGCCTAACTACGGCTACACTAGAAGAACAGTATTTGGTATCTGCGCTCTGCTGAAGCC
AGTTACCTTCGGAAAAAGAGTTGGTAGCTCTTGATCCGGCAAACAAACCACCGCTGGTAGCGGTGGTTTT
TTTGTTTGCAAGCAGCAGATTACGCGCAGAAAAAAAGGATCTCAAGAAGATCCTTTGATCTTTTCTACGG
GGTCTGACGCTCAGTGGAACGAAAACTCACGTTAAGGGATTTTGGTCATGAGATTATCAAAAAGGATCTT
CACCTAGATCCTTTTAAATTAAAAATGAAGTTTTAAATCAATCTAAAGTATATATGAGTAAACTTGGTCT
GACAGTTACCAATGCTTAATCAGTGAGGCACCTATCTCAGCGATCTGTCTATTTCGTTCATCCATAGTTG
CCTGACTCCCCGTCGTGTAGATAACTACGATACGGGAGGGCTTACCATCTGGCCCCAGTGCTGCAATGAT
ACCGCGAGACCCACGCTCACCGGCTCCAGATTTATCAGCAATAAACCAGCCAGCCGGAAGGGCCGAGCGC
AGAAGTGGTCCTGCAACTTTATCCGCCTCCATCCAGTCTATTAATTGTTGCCGGGAAGCTAGAGTAAGTA
GTTCGCCAGTTAATAGTTTGCGCAACGTTGTTGCCATTGCTACAGGCATCGTGGTGTCACGCTCGTCGTT
TGGTATGGCTTCATTCAGCTCCGGTTCCCAACGATCAAGGCGAGTTACATGATCCCCCATGTTGTGCAAA
AAAGCGGTTAGCTCCTTCGGTCCTCCGATCGTTGTCAGAAGTAAGTTGGCCGCAGTGTTATCACTCATGG
TTATGGCAGCACTGCATAATTCTCTTACTGTCATGCCATCCGTAAGATGCTTTTCTGTGACTGGTGAGTA
CTCAACCAAGTCATTCTGAGAATAGTGTATGCGGCGACCGAGTTGCTCTTGCCCGGCGTCAATACGGGAT
AATACCGCGCCACATAGCAGAACTTTAAAAGTGCTCATCATTGGAAAACGTTCTTCGGGGCGAAAACTCT
CAAGGATCTTACCGCTGTTGAGATCCAGTTCGATGTAACCCACTCGTGCACCCAACTGATCTTCAGCATC
TTTTACTTTCACCAGCGTTTCTGGGTGAGCAAAAACAGGAAGGCAAAATGCCGCAAAAAAGGGAATAAGG
GCGACACGGAAATGTTGAATACTCATACTCTTCCTTTTTCAATATTATTGAAGCATTTATCAGGGTTATT
GTCTCATGAGCGGATACATATTTGAATGTATTTAGAAAAATAAACAAATAGGGGTTCCGCGCACATTTCC
CCGAAAAGTGCCACCTGACGTCTAAGAAACCATTATTATCATGACATTAACCTATAAAAATAGGCGTATC
ACGAGGCCCTTTCGTC
Features (pLannotate 1.2.2; 10 found; start..end, strand, type, name):
    137..236     +  misc_feature   bom (fragment): basis of mobility region from pBR322
    242..396     -  CDS            lacZα (fragment): LacZα fragment of β-galactosidase; lacZ fragment
   2439..2455    -  protein_bind   lac operator: The lac repressor binds to the lac operator to inhibit transcription in E. coli. This inhibition can be relieved by adding lactose or isopropyl-β-D-thiogalactopyranoside (IPTG). lac repressor encoded by lacI
   2463..2493    -  promoter       lac promoter: promoter for the E. coli lac operon
   2508..2529    -  protein_bind   CAP binding site: CAP binding activates transcription in the presence of cAMP. E. coli catabolite activator protein
   2542..2634    -  CDS            lacI (fragment): lac repressor; lacI; The lac repressor binds to the lac operator to inhibit transcription in E. coli. This inhibition can be relieved by adding lactose or isopropyl-β-D-thiogalactopyranoside (IPTG).
   2817..3405    -  rep_origin     ori: high-copy-number ColE1/pMB1/pBR322/pUC origin of replication
   3576..4436    -  CDS            AmpR: β-lactamase; bla; confers resistance to ampicillin, carbenicillin, and related antibiotics
   4437..4541    -  promoter       AmpR promoter: bla
   4636..35      +  CDS            rop (fragment) (across the origin): Rop protein, which maintains plasmids at low copy number; rop
