[The description below was written by a language model from this plasmid's Addgene catalogue record and pLannotate feature annotations shown in this document.]
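Description:
pJMH020 is an empty-backbone targeting vector built on the commercial cloning plasmid pUC57, designed for genome integration in the edible filamentous cyanobacterium Arthrospira platensis. According to the record, it carries homology arms for the pilA locus (NIES39_C03030), so that sequences placed between the arms could be delivered into that chromosomal site by homologous recombination. The sequenced plasmid is 4,636 nt, compared with a stated backbone size of 2,710 bp. The automated annotation leaves a stretch of roughly 2 kb unannotated between the lacZα fragment and the lac operator. This gap interrupts the lacZα/multiple-cloning region and is the likely position of the pilA homology arms, although the feature table does not label them.

All annotated features are standard pUC-type backbone elements for propagation in E. coli: the high-copy ColE1/pMB1-family origin of replication, the β-lactamase gene (AmpR) with its own promoter for ampicillin selection, and the lac promoter, lac operator and CAP binding site upstream of the disrupted lacZα fragment. There are also short remnants of lacI, rop and the pBR322 bom region, which are non-functional leftovers typical of this backbone. The annotation identifies no cyanobacterial selection marker, promoter, reporter or origin of replication able to function in Arthrospira, and the record states no insert, consistent with its designation as an empty backbone. It is catalogued for bacterial expression and synthetic biology. It comes from work on engineering A. platensis for acetaminophen production, where it would serve as a scaffold into which expression or marker cassettes are cloned for integration at pilA.
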