Addgene plasmid #186633: pJMH020
Purpose: (Empty Backbone) contains homology arms for the pilA (NIES39_C03030) locus of Arthrospira platensis
Depositing lab: Adam Arkin. Depositing organization: University of California, Berkeley. Publication: Acetaminophen production in the edible, filamentous cyanobacterium Arthrospira platensis. Hilzinger JM, Friedline S, Sivanandan D, Cheng YF, Yamazaki S, Clark DS, Skerker JM, Arkin AP. Biotechnol Bioeng. 2025 Jan;122(1):44-52. doi: 10.1002/bit.28858. Epub 2024 Oct 11. PubMed 39392130.
Backbone
  Vector backbone: pUC57
  Backbone manufacturer: Genscript
  Backbone size (bp): 2710
  Vector type: Bacterial Expression, Synthetic Biology
Growth in bacteria
  Bacterial resistance: Ampicillin, 100 μg/mL
  Growth temperature: 37°C
  Growth strain: DH5alpha
  Copy number: Unknown
Resource information
  A portion of this plasmid was derived from a plasmid made by: Genscript Corp.
Terms and licenses: Academic/Nonprofit Terms; Industry Terms: Not Available to Industry
Depositor comments: Please visit https://www.biorxiv.org/content/10.1101/2022.06.30.498297v1 for bioRxiv preprint.
How to cite: pJMH020 was a gift from Adam Arkin (Addgene plasmid # 186633 ; http://n2t.net/addgene:186633 ; RRID:Addgene_186633)
